>Addgene plasmid #138038 | MYMH 47 | addgene full sequence | sequence record 274864 | Addgene NGS Result
TTGGACTCCTGTTGATAGATCCAGTAATGACCTCAGAACTCCATCTGGATTTGTTCAGAACGCTCGGTTG
CCGCCGGGCGTTTTTTATTGGTGAGAATCCAGGGGTCCCCAATAATTACGATTTAAATTGGCGAAAATGA
GACGTTGATCGGCACGTAAGAGGTTCCAACTTTCACCATAATGAAATAAGATCACTACCGGGCGTATTTT
TTGAGTTATCGAGATTTTCAGGAGCTAAGGAAGCTAAAATGGAGAAAAAAATCACTGGATATACCACCGT
TGATATATCCCAATGGCATCGTAAAGAACATTTTGAGGCATTTCAGTCAGTTGCTCAATGTACCTATAAC
CAGACCGTTCAGCTGGATATTACGGCCTTTTTAAAGACCGTAAAGAAAAATAAGCACAAGTTTTATCCGG
CCTTTATTCACATTCTTGCCCGCCTGATGAATGCTCATCCGGAATTTCGTATGGCAATGAAAGACGGTGA
GCTGGTGATATGGGATAGTGTTCACCCTTGTTACACCGTTTTCCATGAGCAAACTGAAACGTTTTCATCG
CTCTGGAGTGAATACCACGACGATTTCCGGCAGTTTCTACACATATATTCGCAAGATGTGGCGTGTTACG
GTGAAAACCTGGCCTATTTCCCTAAAGGGTTTATTGAGAATATGTTTTTCGTCTCAGCCAATCCCTGGGT
GAGTTTCACCAGTTTTGATTTAAACGTGGCCAATATGGACAACTTCTTCGCCCCCGTTTTCACCATGGGC
AAATATTATACGCAAGGCGACAAGGTGCTGATGCCGCTGGCGATTCAGGTTCATCATGCCGTTTGTGATG
GCTTCCATGTCGGCAGAATGCTTAATGAATTACAACAGTACTGCGATGAGTGGCAGGGCGGGGCGTAATT
TGACTTTTGTCCTTTTCCGCTGCATAACCCTGCTTCGGGGTCATTATAGCGATTTTTTCGGTATATCCAT
CCTTTTTCGCACGATATACAGGATTTTGCCAAAGGGTTCGTGTAGACTTTCCTTGGTGTATCCAACGGCG
TCAGCCGGGCAGGATAGGTGAAGTAGGCCCACCCGCGAGCGGGTGTTCCTTCTTCACTGTCCCTTATTCG
CACCTGGCGGTGCTCAACGGGAATCCTGCTCTGCGAGGCTGGCCGTAGGCCGGCCCTACCGGCGCGGCAG
CGTTACCCGTGTCGGCGGCTCCAACGGCTCGCCATCGTCCAGAAAACACGGCTCATCGGGCATCGGCAGG
CGCTGCTGCCCGCGCCGTTCCCATTCCTCCGTTTCGGTCAAGGCTGGCAGGTCTGGTTCCATGCCCGGAA
TGCCGGGCTGGCTGGGCGGCTCCTCGCCGGGGCCGGTCGGTAGTTGCTGCTCGCCCGGATACAGGGTCGG
GATGCGGCGCAGGTCGCCATGCCCCAACAGCGATTCGTCCTGGTCGTCGTGATCAACCACCACGGCGGCA
CTGAACACCGACAGGCGCAACTGGTCGCGGGGCTGGCCCCACGCCACGCGGTCATTGACCACGTAGGCCG
ACACGGTGCCGGGGCCGTTGAGCTTCACGACGGAGATCCAGCGCTCGGCCACCAAGTCCTTGACTGCGTA
TTGGACCGTCCGCAAAGAACGTCCGATGAGCTTGGAAAGTGTCTTCTGGCTGACCACCACGGCGTTCTGG
TGGCCCATCTGCGCCACGAGGTGATGCAGCAGCATTGCCGCCGTGGGTTTCCTCGCAATAAGCCCGGCCC
ACGCCTCATGCGCTTTGCGTTCCGTTTGCACCCAGTGACCGGGCTTGTTCTTGGCTTGAATGCCGATTTC
TCTGGACTGCGTGGCCATGCTTATCTCCATGCGGTAGGGGTGCCGCACGGTTGCGGCACCATGCGCAATC
AGCTGCAACTTTTCGGCAGCGCGACAACAATTATGCGTTGCGTAAAAGTGGCAGTCAATTACAGATTTTC
TTTAACCTACGCAATGAGCTATTGCGGGGGGTGCCGCAATGAGCTGTTGCGTACCCCCCTTTTTTAAGTT
GTTGATTTTTAAGTCTTTCGCATTTCGCCCTATATCTAGTTCTTTGGTGCCCAAAGAAGGGCACCCCTGC
GGGGTTCCCCCACGCCTTCGGCGCGGCTCCCCCTCCGGCAAAAAGTGGCCCCTCCGGGGCTTGTTGATCG
ACTGCGCGGCCTTCGGCCTTGCCCAAGGTGGCGCTGCCCCCTTGGAACCCCCGCACTCGCCGCCGTGAGG
CTCGGGGGGCAGGCGGGCGGGCTTCGCCCTTCGACTGCCCCCACTCGCATAGGCTTGGGTCGTTCCAGGC
GCGTCAAGGCCAAGCCGCTGCGCGGTCGCTGCGCGAGCCTTGACCCGCCTTCCACTTGGTGTCCAACCGG
CAAGCGAAGCGCGCAGGCCGCAGGCCGGAGGCTTTTCCCCAGAGAAAATTAAAAAAATTGATGGGGCAAG
GCCGCAGGCCGCGCAGTTGGAGCCGGTGGGTATGTGGTCGAAGGCTGGGTAGCCGGTGGGCAATCCCTGT
GGTCAAGCTCGTGGGCAGGCGCAGCCTGTCCATCAGCTTGTCCAGCAGGGTTGTCCACGGGCCGAGCGAA
GCGAGCCAGCCGGTGGCCGCTCGCGGCCATCGTCCACATATCCACGGGCTGGCAAGGGAGCGCAGCGACC
GCGCAGGGCGAAGCCCGGAGAGCAAGCCCGTAGGGGGGGCGCGCCCAGCTGTCTAGGGCGGCGGATTTGT
CCTACTCAGGAGAGCGTTCACCGACAAACAACAGATAAAACGAAAGGCCCAGTCTTTCGACTGAGCCTTT
CGTTTTATTTGATGCCTTTAATTAAAGCGGATAACAATTTCACACAGGAGAATTCGCGGCCGCTTCTAGA
GAATTGTGAGCGGATAACAATTGACATTGTGAGCGGATAACAAGATACTGAGCACATACTAGAGAAAGAG
GCGAAATACTAGATGCGTAAAGGAGAAGAACTTTTCACTGGAGTTGTCCCAATTCTTGTTGAATTAGATG
GTGATGTTAATGGGCACAAATTTTCTGTCAGTGGAGAGGGTGAAGGTGATGCAACATACGGAAAACTTAC
CCTTAAATTTATTTGCACTACTGGAAAACTACCTGTTCCATGGCCAACACTTGTCACTACTTTCGGTTAT
GGTGTTCAATGCTTTGCGAGATACCCAGATCATATGAAACAGCATGACTTTTTCAAGAGTGCCATGCCCG
AAGGTTATGTACAGGAAAGAACTATATTTTTCAAAGATGACGGGAACTACAAGACACGTGCTGAAGTCAA
GTTTGAAGGTGATACCCTTGTTAATAGAATCGAGTTAAAAGGTATTGATTTTAAAGAAGATGGAAACATT
CTTGGACACAAATTGGAATACAACTATAACTCACACAATGTATACATCATGGCAGACAAACAAAAGAATG
GAATCAAAGTTAACTTCAAAATTAGACACAACATTGAAGATGGAAGCGTTCAACTAGCAGACCATTATCA
ACAAAATACTCCAATTGGCGATGGCCCTGTCCTTTTACCAGACAACCATTACCTGTCCACACAATCTGCC
CTTTCGAAAGATCCCAACGAAAAGAGAGACCACATGGTCCTTCTTGAGTTTGTAACAGCTGCTGGGATTA
CACATGGCATGGATGAACTATACAAATAATAATACTAGAGCCAGGCATCAAATAAAACGAAAGGCTCAGT
CGAAAGACTGGGCCTTTCGTTTTATCTGTTGTTTGTCGGTGAACGCTCTCTACTAGAGTCACACTGGCTC
ACCTTCGGGTGGGCCTTTCTGCGTTTATATACTAGTAGCGGCCGCTGCAGC
Features (pLannotate 1.2.2; 14 found; start..end, strand, type, name):
      4..98      +  terminator     lambda t0 terminator: transcription terminator from phage lambda
    146..248     +  promoter       cat promoter: promoter of the E. coli cat gene encoding chloramphenicol acetyltransferase
    249..905     +  CDS            cat: CAT_ECOLX - Experimental evidence at protein level: Swiss-Prot protein existence level 1. This enzyme is an effector of chloramphenicol resistance in bacteria. From Escherichia coli. This protein is used as a marker in many commonly used cloning vectors, such as pACYC184.
   1057..1165    +  oriT           oriT: incP origin of transfer
   1176..1838    -  CDS            pBBR1 Rep: replication protein for the broad-host-range plasmid pBBR1 from Bordetella bronchiseptica
   1839..2610    -  rep_origin     pBBR1 oriV: replication origin of the broad-host-range plasmid pBBR1 from Bordetella bronchiseptica; requires the pBBR1 Rep protein for replication
   2725..2811    -  terminator     rrnB T1 terminator: Escherichia coli rrnB; transcription terminator T1 from the E. coli rrnB gene
   2850..2871    +  misc_feature   BioBrick prefix: BioBrick prefix for parts that do not start with "ATG"
   2874..2890    +  protein_bind   lac operator: The lac repressor binds to the lac operator to inhibit transcription in E. coli. This inhibition can be relieved by adding lactose or isopropyl-β-D-thiogalactopyranoside (IPTG). lac repressor encoded by lacI
   2897..2913    +  protein_bind   lac operator: The lac repressor binds to the lac operator to inhibit transcription in E. coli. This inhibition can be relieved by adding lactose or isopropyl-β-D-thiogalactopyranoside (IPTG). lac repressor encoded by lacI
   2953..3666    +  CDS            hfriFP: hfriFP is a fluorescent protein published in 2013, derived from Herbaspirillum frisingense.
   3689..3760    +  terminator     rrnB T1 terminator: transcription terminator T1 from the E. coli rrnB gene
   3776..3803    +  terminator     T7Te terminator: phage T7 early transcription terminator
   3810..3830    +  misc_feature   BioBrick suffix: universal suffix for all parts
