[The description below was written by a language model from this plasmid's Addgene catalogue record and pLannotate feature annotations shown in this document.]
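Description:
MYMH 47 is a 3.8 kb bacterial expression plasmid built on pSEVA-331Bb, a BioBrick-compatible version of a SEVA broad-host-range backbone. It replicates through the pBBR1 oriV together with its cognate pBBR1 Rep protein, a system that functions in many Gram-negative bacteria. It also carries an incP oriT, so it can be mobilised by conjugation when transfer functions are supplied in trans. Selection is by chloramphenicol, conferred by the cat gene under its own promoter. The lambda t0 and rrnB T1 terminators flank the backbone modules and insulate them from the cargo region. The record lists it as high copy in an E. coli cloning strain.

The payload sits between a BioBrick prefix and suffix and is a synthetic reporter cassette named 8AC-GFP. It consists of a regulatory region with two annotated lac operator sites, followed by a fluorescent protein coding sequence of about 714 bp, and then a double terminator (rrnB T1 plus T7Te). The promoter itself is not annotated or named in the record, although the lac operators suggest a lac-repressible design. No lacI gene is annotated on the plasmid. The automated annotation labels the reporter as hfriFP, whereas the catalogue describes it as GFP; this is probably a database match artefact, but the record does not settle the point.

The defining feature is a variant ribosome binding site upstream of the reporter, recorded as a mutation in the RBS sequence, and the depositor notes that it gives low expression. The plasmid is one member of an RBS-strength series in which fluorescence reports translation initiation efficiency. The series belongs to a toolkit for tuning gene expression in Acetobacteraceae.
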