Addgene plasmid #138038: MYMH 47
Purpose: Encodes Ribosome Binding Site (RBS) variant using GFP as a reporter gene
Depositing lab: Meng How Tan. Depositing organization: Nanyang Technological University. Publication: An Expanded Synthetic Biology Toolkit for Gene Expression Control in Acetobacteraceae. Teh MY, Ooi KH, Danny Teo SX, Bin Mansoor ME, Shaun Lim WZ, Tan MH. ACS Synth Biol. 2019 Apr 19;8(4):708-723. doi: 10.1021/acssynbio.8b00168. Epub 2019 Mar 22. PubMed 30865830.
Backbone
  Vector backbone: pSEVA-331Bb
  Vector type: Bacterial Expression
Growth in bacteria
  Bacterial resistance: Chloramphenicol, 25 μg/mL
  Growth temperature: 37°C
  Growth strain: DH5alpha
  Copy number: High Copy
Gene/Insert
  Gene/Insert name: pSEVA-331Bb-8AC-GFP
  Species: Synthetic
  Mutation: AAA GAG GCG AAA
  Cloning method: Restriction Enzyme; 5′ cloning site Unknown (unknown if destroyed)
Terms and licenses: Academic/Nonprofit Terms; Industry Terms: Not Available to Industry
Depositor comments: Low expression
How to cite: MYMH 47 was a gift from Meng How Tan (Addgene plasmid # 138038 ; http://n2t.net/addgene:138038 ; RRID:Addgene_138038)
